>Addgene plasmid #35573 | MS2-HB | addgene full sequence | sequence record 492864 | Addgene Long Read Sequencing Result
GTCTTCAAGAATTAGCTTGGCCATTGCATACGTTGTATCCATATCATAATATGTACATTTATATTGGCTC
ATGTCCAACATTACCGCCATGTTGACATTGATTATTGACTAGTTATTAATAGTAATCAATTACGGGGTCA
TTAGTTCATAGCCCATATATGGAGTTCCGCGTTACATAACTTACGGTAAATGGCCCGCCTGGCTGACCGC
CCAACGACCCCCGCCCATTGACGTCAATAATGACGTATGTTCCCATAGTAACGCCAATAGGGACTTTCCA
TTGACGTCAATGGGTGGAGTATTTACGGTAAACTGCCCACTTGGCAGTACATCAAGTGTATCATATGCCA
AGTACGCCCCCTATTGACGTCAATGACGGTAAATGGCCCGCCTGGCATTATGCCCAGTACATGACCTTAT
GGGACTTTCCTACTTGGCAGTACATCTACGTATTAGTCATCGCTATTACCATGGTGATGCGGTTTTGGCA
GTACATCAATGGGCGTGGATAGCGGTTTGACTCACGGGGATTTCCAAGTCTCCACCCCATTGACGTCAAT
GGGAGTTTGTTTTGGCACCAAAATCAACGGGACTTTCCAAAATGTCGTAACAACTCCGCCCCATTGACGC
AAATGGGCGGTAGGCGTGTACGGTGGGAGGTCTATATAAGCAGAGCTCAATAAAAGAGCCCACAACCCCT
CACTCGGCGCGCCAGTCTTCCGATAGACTGCGTCGCCCGGGTACCCGTATTCCCAATAAAGCCTCTTGCT
GTTTGCATCCGAATCGTGGTCTCGCTGTTCCTTGGGAGGGTCTCCTCTGAGTGATTGACTACCCACGACG
GGGGTCTTTCATTTGGGGGCTCGTCCGGGATTTGGAGACCCCTGCCCAGGGACCACCGACCCACCACCGG
GAGGTAAGCTGGCCAGCAACTTATCTGTGTCTGTCCGATTGTCTAGTGTCTATGTTTGATGTTATGCGCC
TGCGTCTGTACTAGTTAGCTAACTAGCTCTGTATCTGGCGGACCCGTGGTGGAACTGACGAGTTCTGAAC
ACCCGGCCGCAACCCTGGGAGACGTCCCAGGGACTTTGGGGGCCGTTTTTGTGGCCCGACCTGAGGAAGG
GAGTCGATGTGGAATCCGACCCCGTCAGGATATGTGGTTCTGGTAGGAGACGAGAACCTAAAACAGTTCC
CGCCTCCGTCTGAATTTTTGCTTTCGGTTTGGAACCGAAGCCGCGCGTCTTGTCTGCTGCAGCGCTGCAG
CATCGTTCTGTGTTGTCTCTGTCTGACTGTGTTTCTGTATTTGTCTGAAAATTAGGGCCAGACTGTTACC
ACTCCCTTAAGTTTGACCTTAGGTCACTGGAAAGATGTCGAGCGGATCGCTCACAACCAGTCGGTAGATG
TCAAGAAGAGACGTTGGGTTACCTTCTGCTCTGCAGAATGGCCAACCTTTAACGTCGGATGGCCGCGAGA
CGGCACCTTTAACCGAGACCTCATCACCCAGGTTAAGATCAAGGTCTTTTCACCTGGCCCGCATGGACAC
CCAGACCAGGTCCCCTACATCGTGACCTGGGAAGCCTTGGCTTTTGACCCCCCTCCCTGGGTCAAGCCCT
TTGTACACCCTAAGCCTCCGCCTCCTCTTCCTCCATCCGCCCCGTCTCTCCCCCTTGAACCTCCTCGTTC
GACCCCGCCTCGATCCTCCCTTTATCCAGCCCTCACTCCTTCTCTAGGCGCCGGAATTGAAGATCTGGGG
GATCGATCCTCTAGAGTCCGTTACATAACTTACGGTAAATGGCCCGCCTGGCTGACCGCCCAACGACCCC
CGCCCATTGACGTCAATAATGACGTATGTTCCCATAGTAACGCCAATAGGGACTTTCCATTGACGTCAAT
GGGTGGAGTATTTACGGTAAACTGCCCACTTGGCAGTACATCAAGTGTATCATATGCCAAGTACGCCCCC
TATTGACGTCAATGACGGTAAATGGCCCGCCTGGCATTATGCCCAGTACATGACCTTATGGGACTTTCCT
ACTTGGCAGTACATCTACGTATTAGTCATCGCTATTACCATGGTGATGCGGTTTTGGCAGTACATCAATG
GGCGTGGATAGCGGTTTGACTCACGGGGATTTCCAAGTCTCCACCCCATTGACGTCAATGGGAGTTTGTT
TTGGCACCAAAATCAACGGGACTTTCCAAAATGTCGTAACAACTCCGCCCCATTGACGCAAATGGGCGGT
AGGCGTGTACGGTGGGAGGTCTATATAAGCAGAGCTCGTTTAGTGAACCGTCAGATCGCCTGGAGACGCC
ATCCACGCTGTTTTGACCTCCATAGAAGACACCGGGACCGATCCAGCCTCCGCGGCCGGGAACGGTGCAT
TGGAACGGACCTGCAGGAATTGATCCGCGGCCGCGCATGGCTTCTAACTTTACTCAGTTCGTTCTCGTCG
ACAATGGCGGAACTGGCGACGTGACTGTCGCCCCAAGCAACTTCGCTAACGGGGTCGCTGAATGGATCAG
CTCTAACTCGCGTTCACAGGCTTACAAAGTAACCTGTAGCGTTCGTCAGAGCTCTGCGCAGAAGCGCAAA
TACACCATCAAAGTCGAGGTGCCTAAAGTGGCAACCCAGACTGTTGGTGGTGTAGAGCTTCCTGTAGCCG
CATGGCGTTCGTACTTAAATATGGAACTAACCATTCCAATTTTCGCTACGAATTCCGACTGCGAGCTTAT
TGTTAAGGCAATGCAAGGTCTCCTAAAAGATGGAAACCCGATTCCCTCAGCAATCGCAGCAAACTCCGGC
CTCTACGGCGCAATGGCTTCTAACTTTACTCAGTTCGTTCTCGTCGACAATGGCGGAACTGGCGACGTGA
CTGTCGCCCCAAGCAACTTCGCTAACGGGGTCGCTGAATGGATCAGCTCTAACTCGCGTTCACAGGCTTA
CAAAGTAACCTGTAGCGTTCGTCAGAGCTCTGCGCAGAAGCGCAAATACACCATCAAAGTCGAGGTACCT
AAAGTGGCAACCCAGACTGTTGGTGGTGTAGAGCTTCCTGTAGCCGCATGGCGTTCGTACTTAAATATGG
AACTAACCATTCCAATTTTCGCCACGAATTCCGACTGCGAGCTTATTGTTAAGGCAATGCAAGGTCTCCT
AAAAGATGGAAACCCGATTCCCTCAGCAATCGCAGCAAACTCCTTAATTAACCATCATCACCACCATCAT
GACTACGATATACCCACAACCGCCAGCGAGAATCTGTACTTTCAAGGAGAGTTAGGGATGAGGGGTTCAG
CTGGAAAGGCCGGTGAAGGTGAAATCCCTGCCCCTCTTGCTGGTACCGTTTCTAAGATACTGGTAAAAGA
AGGTGACACTGTTAAAGCTGGTCAAACAGTTCTGGTGCTGGAGGCTATGAAAATGGAGACAGAAATTAAC
GCTCCTACTGACGGAAAAGTTGAAAAGGTGTTAGTTAAGGAAAGAGATGCTGTTCAAGGTGGTCAAGGTC
TAATCAAGATCGGCGTTCATCATCACCACCATCATTAATGAGAATTCCGCCCCCCCCCCCCCCCCCCCTC
TCCCTCCCCCCCCCCCTAACGTTACTGGCCGAAGCCGCTTGGAATAAGGCCGGTGTGCGTTTGTCTATAT
GTTATTTTCCACCATATTGCCGTCTTTTGGCAATGTGAGGGCCCGGAAACCTGGCCCTGTCTTCTTGACG
AGCATTCCTAGGGGTCTTTCCCCTCTCGCCAAAGGAATGCAAGGTCTGTTGAATGTCGTGAAGGAAGCAG
TTCCTCTGGAAGCTTCTTGAAGACAAACAACGTCTGTAGCGACCCTTTGCAGGCAGCGGAACCCCCCACC
TGGCGACAGGTGCCTCTGCGGCCAAAAGCCACGTGTATAAGATACACCTGCAAAGGCGGCACAACCCCAG
TGCCACGTTGTGAGTTGGATAGTTGTGGAAAGAGTCAAATGGCTCTCCTCAAGCGTATTCAACAAGGGGC
TGAAGGATGCCCAGAAGGTACCCCATTGTATGGGATCTGATCTGGGGCCTCGGTGCACATGCTTTACATG
TGTTTAGTCGAGGTTAAAAAAACGTCTAGGCCCCCCGAACCACGGGGACGTGGTTTTCCTTTGAAAAACA
CGATGATAAGCTTGCCACAACCCACAAGGAGACGACCTTCCATGACCGAGTACAAGCCCACGGTGCGCCT
CGCCACCCGCGACGACGTCCCCCGGGCCGTACGCACCCTCGCCGCCGCGTTCGCCGACTACCCCGCCACG
CGCCACACCGTCGACCCGGACCGCCACATCGAGCGGGTCACCGAGCTGCAAGAACTCTTCCTCACGCGCG
TCGGGCTCGACATCGGCAAGGTGTGGGTCGCGGACGACGGCGCCGCGGTGGCGGTCTGGACCACGCCGGA
GAGCGTCGAAGCGGGGGCGGTGTTCGCCGAGATCGGCCCGCGCATGGCCGAGTTGAGCGGTTCCCGGCTG
GCCGCGCAGCAACAGATGGAAGGCCTCCTGGCGCCGCACCGGCCCAAGGAGCCCGCGTGGTTCCTGGCCA
CCGTCGGCGTCTCGCCCGACCACCAGGGCAAGGGTCTGGGCAGCGCCGTCGTGCTCCCCGGAGTGGAGGC
GGCCGAGCGCGCCGGGGTGCCCGCCTTCCTGGAGACCTCCGCGCCCCGCAACCTCCCCTTCTACGAGCGG
CTCGGCTTCACCGTCACCGCCGACGTCGAGGTGCCCGAAGGACCGCGCACCTGGTGCATGACCCGCAAGC
CCGGTGCCTGACGCCCGCCCCACGACCCGCAGCGCCCGACCGAAAGGAGCGCACGACCCCATGGCTCCGA
CCGAAGCCACCCGGGGCGGCCCCGCCGACCCCGCACCCGCCCCCGAGGCCCACCGACTCTAGTCGAGGGC
TGCAGCGCTGCAGAGGCCGAGTGCAGAACTGCTCCAAAGGGACCTCAAGGCTTTCCGAGGGACACTAGGC
TGACTCCATCGAGCCAGTGTAGAGATAAGCTTATCGATTAGTCCAATTTGTTAAAGACAGGATATCAGTG
GTCCAGGCTCTAGTTTTGACTCAACAATATCACCAGCTGAAGCCTATAGAGTACGAGCCATAGATAAAAT
AAAAGATTTTATTTAGTCTCCAGAAAAAGGGGGGAATGAAAGACCCCACCTGTAGGTTTGGCAAGCTAGC
TTAAGTAACGCCATTTTGCAAGGCATGGAAAAATACATAACTGAGAATAGAGAAGTTCAGATCAAGGTCA
GGAACAGATGGAACAGGGTCGACCCTAGAGAACCATCAGATGTTTCCAGGGTGCCCCAAGGACCTGAAAT
GACCCTGTGCCTTATTTGAACTAACCAATCAGTTCGCTTCTCGCTTCTGTTCGCGCGCTTCTGCTCCCCG
AGCTCAATAAAAGAGCCCACAACCCCTCACTCGGGGCGCCAGTCCTCCGATTGACTGAGTCGCCCGGGTA
CCCGTGTATCCAATAAACCCTCTTGCAGTTGCATCCGACTTGTGGTCTCGCTGTTCCTTGGGAGGGTCTC
CTCTGAGTGATTGACTACCCGTCAGCGGGGGTCTTTCATTTGGGGGCTCGTCCGGGATCGGGAGACCCCT
GCCCAGGGACCACCGACCCACCACCGGGAGGTAAGCTGGCTGCCTCGCGCGTTTCGGTGATGACGGTGAA
AACCTCTGACACATGCAGCTCCCGGAGACGGTCACAGCTTGTCTGTAAGCGGATGCCGGGAGCAGACAAG
CCCGTCAGGGCGCGTCAGCGGGTGTTGGCGGGTGTCGGGGCGCAGCCATGACCCAGTCACGTAGCGATAG
CGGAGTGTAGATCCGGCTGTGGAATGTGTGTCAGTTAGGGTGTGGAAAGTCCCCAGGCTCCCCAGCAGGC
AGAAGTATGCAAAGCATGCATCTCAATTAGTCAGCAACCAGGTGTGGAAAGTCCCCAGGCTCCCCAGCAG
GCAGAAGTATGCAAAGCATGCATCTCAATTAGTCAGCAACCATAGTCCCGCCCCTAACTCCGCCCATCCC
GCCCCTAACTCCGCCCAGTTCCGCCCATTCTCCGCCCCATGGCTGACTAATTTTTTTTATTTATGCAGAG
GCCGAGGCCGCCTCGGCCTCTGAGCTATTCCAGAAGTAGTGAGGAGGCTTTTTTGGAGGCCTAGGCTTTT
GCAAAAAGCTTACTGGCTTAACTATGCGGCATCAGAGCAGATTGTACTGAGAGTGCACCATATGCGGTGT
GAAATACCGCACAGATGCGTAAGGAGAAAATACCGCATCAGGCGCTCTTCCGCTTCCTCGCTCACTGACT
CGCTGCGCTCGGTCGTTCGGCTGCGGCGAGCGGTATCAGCTCACTCAAAGGCGGTAATACGGTTATCCAC
AGAATCAGGGGATAACGCAGGAAAGAACATGTGAGCAAAAGGCCAGCAAAAGGCCAGGAACCGTAAAAAG
GCCGCGTTGCTGGCGTTTTTCCATAGGCTCCGCCCCCCTGACGAGCATCACAAAAATCGACGCTCAAGTC
AGAGGTGGCGAAACCCGACAGGACTATAAAGATACCAGGCGTTTCCCCCTGGAAGCTCCCTCGTGCGCTC
TCCTGTTCCGACCCTGCCGCTTACCGGATACCTGTCCGCCTTTCTCCCTTCGGGAAGCGTGGCGCTTTCT
CATAGCTCACGCTGTAGGTATCTCAGTTCGGTGTAGGTCGTTCGCTCCAAGCTGGGCTGTGTGCACGAAC
CCCCCGTTCAGCCCGACCGCTGCGCCTTATCCGGTAACTATCGTCTTGAGTCCAACCCGGTAAGACACGA
CTTATCGCCACTGGCAGCAGCCACTGGTAACAGGATTAGCAGAGCGAGGTATGTAGGCGGTGCTACAGAG
TTCTTGAAGTGGTGGCCTAACTACGGCTACACTAGAAGGACAGTATTTGGTATCTGCGCTCTGCTGAAGC
CAGTTACCTTCGGAAAAAGAGTTGGTAGCTCTTGATCCGGCAAACAAACCACCGCTGGTAGCGGTGGTTT
TTTTGTTTGCAAGCAGCAGATTACGCGCAGAAAAAAAGGATCTCAAGAAGATCCTTTGATCTTTTCTACG
GGGTCTGACGCTCAGTGGAACGAAAACTCACGTTAAGGGATTTTGGTCATGAGATTATCAAAAAGGATCT
TCACCTAGATCCTTTTAAATTAAAAATGAAGTTTTAAATCAATCTAAAGTATATATGAGTAAACTTGGTC
TGACAGTTACCAATGCTTAATCAGTGAGGCACCTATCTCAGCGATCTGTCTATTTCGTTCATCCATAGTT
GCCTGACTCCCCGTCGTGTAGATAACTACGATACGGGAGGGCTTACCATCTGGCCCCAGTGCTGCAATGA
TACCGCGAGACCCACGCTCACCGGCTCCAGATTTATCAGCAATAAACCAGCCAGCCGGAAGGGCCGAGCG
CAGAAGTGGTCCTGCAACTTTATCCGCCTCCATCCAGTCTATTAATTGTTGCCGGGAAGCTAGAGTAAGT
AGTTCGCCAGTTAATAGTTTGCGCAACGTTGTTGCCATTGCTGCAGGCATCGTGGTGTCACGCTCGTCGT
TTGGTATGGCTTCATTCAGCTCCGGTTCCCAACGATCAAGGCGAGTTACATGATCCCCCATGTTGTGCAA
AAAAGCGGTTAGCTCCTTCGGTCCTCCGATCGTTGTCAGAAGTAAGTTGGCCGCAGTGTTATCACTCATG
GTTATGGCAGCACTGCATAATTCTCTTACTGTCATGCCATCCGTAAGATGCTTTTCTGTGACTGGTGAGT
ACTCAACCAAGTCATTCTGAGAATAGTGTATGCGGCGACCGAGTTGCTCTTGCCCGGCGTCAACACGGGA
TAATACCGCGCCACATAGCAGAACTTTAAAAGTGCTCATCATTGGAAAACGTTCTTCGGGGCGAAAACTC
TCAAGGATCTTACCGCTGTTGAGATCCAGTTCGATGTAACCCACTCGTGCACCCAACTGATCTTCAGCAT
CTTTTACTTTCACCAGCGTTTCTGGGTGAGCAAAAACAGGAAGGCAAAATGCCGCAAAAAAGGGAATAAG
GGCGACACGGAAATGTTGAATACTCATACTCTTCCTTTTTCAATATTATTGAAGCATTTATCAGGGTTAT
TGTCTCATGAGCGGATACATATTTGAATGTATTTAGAAAAATAAACAAATAGGGGTTCCGCGCACATTTC
CCCGAAAAGTGCCACCTGACGTCTAAGAAACCATTATTATCATGACATTAACCTATAAAAATAGGCGTAT
CACGAGGCCCTTTC
Features (pLannotate 1.2.2; 24 found; start..end, strand, type, name):
     94..473     +  enhancer       CMV enhancer: human cytomegalovirus immediate early enhancer
    474..677     +  promoter       CMV promoter: human cytomegalovirus (CMV) immediate early promoter
    678..853     +  LTR            5' LTR (truncated): truncated long terminal repeat from Moloney murine sarcoma virus
    975..1249    +  misc_feature   MESV Ψ (fragment): packaging signal of murine embryonic stem cell virus
   1316..1732    +  CDS            gag (truncated): truncated Moloney murine leukemia virus (MMLV) gag gene lacking the start codon
   1769..2072    +  enhancer       CMV enhancer: human cytomegalovirus immediate early enhancer
   2073..2276    +  promoter       CMV promoter: human cytomegalovirus (CMV) immediate early promoter
   2420..2806    +  CDS            MS2-N55K: bacteriophage MS2 coat protein binds with high affinity to a specific stem-loop structure in the viral RNA (Lim et al., 1994)
   2816..3193    +  CDS            MS2-N55K: bacteriophage MS2 coat protein binds with high affinity to a specific stem-loop structure in the viral RNA (Lim et al., 1994)
   3284..3514    +  CDS            BCCP_PROFR (fragment): Experimental evidence at protein level: Swiss-Prot protein existence level 1. The biotinyl 1.3S subunit serves as a carboxyl carrier between the substrate-binding sites on the 12S and 5S subunits. From Propionibacterium freudenreichii subsp. shermanii.
   3548..3568    -  promoter       chicken β-actin promoter (fragment): contains a 21-bp deletion relative to the standard chicken β-actin promoter
   3677..4139    +  misc_feature   IRES: internal ribosome entry site (IRES) of the encephalomyocarditis virus (EMCV)
   4172..4771    +  CDS            PuroR: puromycin N-acetyltransferase; pac from Streptomyces alboniger; confers resistance to puromycin
   4821..4886    +  CDS            dmpM (fragment): DMPM_STRAD - Protein inferred from homology: Swiss-Prot protein existence level 3. From Streptomyces alboniger.
   4899..4970    +  CDS            Mos (fragment): MOS_MOUSE - Experimental evidence at transcript level: Swiss-Prot protein existence level 2. From Mus musculus (Mouse).
   5003..5103    +  CDS            env (fragment): murine leukemia virus gPr80 envelope polyprotein precursor; env; proteolytically cleaved into gp70SU and p15TM subunits
   5145..5570    +  LTR            3' LTR (ΔU3): self-inactivating 3' long terminal repeat (LTR) from Moloney murine leukemia virus
   5639..5679    +  CDS            rop (fragment): Rop protein, which maintains plasmids at low copy number; rop
   5781..5819    +  misc_feature   bom (fragment): basis of mobility region from pBR322
   5836..6165    +  promoter       SV40 promoter: SV40 enhancer and early promoter
   6171..6272    +  misc_feature   bom (fragment): basis of mobility region from pBR322
   6458..7046    -  rep_origin     ori: high-copy-number ColE1/pMB1/pBR322/pUC origin of replication
   7217..8077    -  CDS            AmpR: β-lactamase; bla; confers resistance to ampicillin, carbenicillin, and related antibiotics
   8078..8182    -  promoter       AmpR promoter: bla
