[The description below was written by a language model from this plasmid's Addgene catalogue record and pLannotate feature annotations shown in this document.]
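Description:
MS2-HB is a self-inactivating gammaretroviral expression vector built on the pQCXIP backbone for delivering a tagged RNA-binding protein into mammalian cells. It is propagated in E. coli through a high-copy ColE1/pUC-type origin with ampicillin resistance (AmpR under its own bla promoter). The viral portion consists of a hybrid 5′ element in which a CMV enhancer/promoter drives a truncated murine sarcoma virus LTR, followed by a packaging signal (Ψ) and a truncated gag region lacking its start codon, and ends in a ΔU3 3′ LTR. Because the U3 deletion is copied to both LTRs during reverse transcription, LTR promoter activity is lost after integration and expression depends on the internal promoter.

That internal CMV enhancer/promoter drives a bicistronic transcript. The first cistron is a tail-to-head tandem of two bacteriophage MS2 coat protein reading frames, inserted between NotI and PacI sites. Each copy carries the N55K mutation, which increases affinity for the MS2 RNA stem-loop. The tandem dimer is fused at its C terminus to the backbone-encoded HTBH tag. The feature table identifies part of this tag as a fragment of a Propionibacterium biotin carboxyl carrier protein, a sequence that acts as an in vivo biotinylation signal, while other components of the tag are not annotated. An EMCV IRES then allows translation of puromycin N-acetyltransferase, so transduced or transfected cells can be selected with puromycin.

The associated publication concerns quantitative proteomic profiling of RNA–protein complexes assembled in vivo. This fits use of the tagged coat protein as a handle for affinity capture of RNAs carrying MS2 stem-loops together with their bound proteins. The repository notes that a small amount of plasmid dimer was seen in its stock.
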