Addgene plasmid #35573: MS2-HB
Depositing lab: Marian Waterman. Depositing organization: University of California, Irvine. Publication: Quantitative profiling of in vivo-assembled RNA-protein complexes using a novel integrated proteomic approach. Tsai BP, Wang X, Huang L, Waterman ML. Mol Cell Proteomics. 2011 Apr;10(4):M110.007385. Epub 2011 Feb 1. 10.1074/mcp.M110.007385 PubMed 21285413.
Backbone
  Vector backbone: pQCXIP
  Backbone manufacturer: Qiagen
  Backbone size w/o insert (bp): 7480
  Vector type: Mammalian Expression, Retroviral
  Selectable markers: Puromycin
Growth in bacteria
  Bacterial resistance: Ampicillin, 100 μg/mL
  Growth temperature: 37°C
  Growth strain: DH5alpha
  Copy number: Unknown
Gene/Insert
  Gene/Insert name: MS2 Coat Protein (alt name: N55K)
  Species: Bacteriophage
  Insert size (bp): 777
  Mutation: Insert is a tail-to-head tandem placement of two MS2 coat protein open reading frames. Both MS2 contains a N55K mutation that increases protein affinity to MS2 stem loop
  Entrez Gene: cp (a.k.a. MS2g2)
  Promoter: CMV
  Tag / fusion protein: HTBH (C terminal on backbone)
  Cloning method: Restriction Enzyme; 5′ cloning site Not1 (not destroyed); 3′ cloning site Pac1 (not destroyed)
  Sequencing primers: 5′ LNCX; 3′ IRES-R
Resource information
  A portion of this plasmid was derived from a plasmid made by: MS2 coat protein sequence was amplified from pCT119-N55K (gift from David Peabody, University of New Mexico).
Terms and licenses: Academic/Nonprofit Terms; Industry Terms: Not Available to Industry
Depositor comments: A small amount of plasmid dimer has been observed in Addgene's stock of this plasmid. Plasmid dimerization often does not impact plasmid function, but may reduce transformation efficiencies. You may need to screen multiple colonies to isolate the monomeric version of this plasmid. If you still have trouble isolating the monomeric version, you might consider linearizing, gel extracting, re-ligating, and transforming the plasmid.
How to cite: MS2-HB was a gift from Marian Waterman (Addgene plasmid # 35573 ; http://n2t.net/addgene:35573 ; RRID:Addgene_35573)
