>Addgene plasmid #35573 | MS2-HB | addgene partial sequence | sequence record 45058 | LNCX 5'-AGCTCGTTTAGTGAACCGTCAGATC-3'
GCTGTTTTGACCTCCATAGAAGACACCGGGACCGATCCAGCCTCCGCGGCCGGGAACGGTGCATTGGAAC
GGACCTGCAGGAATTGATCCGCGGCCGCGCATGGCTTCTAACTTTACTCAGTTCGTTCTCGTCGACAATG
GCGGAACTGGCGACGTGACTGTCGCCCCAAGCAACTTCGCTAACGGGGTCGCTGAATGGATCAGCTCTAA
CTCGCGTTCACAGGCTTACAAAGTAACCTGTAGCGTTCGTCAGAGCTCTGCGCAGAAGCGCAAATACACC
ATCAAAGTCGAGGTGCCTAAAGTGGCAACCCAGACTGTTGGTGGTGTAGAGCTTCCTGTAGCCGCATGGC
GTTCGTACTTAAATATGGAACTAACCATTCCAATTTTCGCTACGAATTCCGACTGCGAGCTTATTGTTAA
GGCAATGCAAGGTCTCCTAAAAGATGGAAACCCGATTCCCTCAGCAATCGCAGCAAACTCCGGCCTCTAC
GGCGCAATGGCTTCTAACTTTACTCAGTTCGTTCTCGTCGACAATGGCGGAACTGGCGACGTGACTGTCG
CCCCAAGCAACTTCGCTAACGGGGTCGCTGAATGGATCAGCTCTAACTCGCGTTCACAGGCTTACAAAGT
AACCTGTAGCGTTCGTCAGAGCTCTGCGCAGAAGCGCAAATACACCATCAAAGTCGAGGTACCTAAAGTG
GCAACCCAGACTGTTGGTGGTGTAGAGCTTCCTGTAGCCGCATGGCGTTCGTACTTAAATATGGAACTAA
CCATTCCAATTTTCGCCACGAATTCCGACTGCGAGCTTATTGTTAAGGCAATGCAAGGTCTCCTAAAAGA
TGGAAACCCGATTCCCTCAGCAATCGCAGCAAACTCCTTAATTAACCATCATCACCACCATCATGA
