>Addgene plasmid #35573 | MS2-HB | addgene partial sequence | sequence record 47301 | HTBH-F 5'-GCCAGCGAGAATCTGTACTTTC
GGTCAGCTGGAAAGGCCGGTGAAGGTGAAATCCCTGCCCCTCTTGCTGGTACCGTTTCTAAGATACTGGT
AAAAGAAGGTGACACTGTTAAAGCTGGTCAAACAGTTCTGGTGCTGGAGGCTATGAAAATGGAGACAGAA
ATTAACGCTCCTACTGACGGAAAAGTTGAAAAGGTGTTAGTTAAGGAAAGAGATGCTGTTCAAGGTGGTC
AAGGTCTAATCAAGATCGGCGTTCATCATCACCACCATCATTAATGAGAATTCCGCCCCCCC
